Addgene plasmid #242826: Integrin β1β6-EGFP
Purpose: Encodes human integrin β1 chimera containing integrin β6 cytoplasmic domain and C-terminal EGFP tag
Depositing lab: Cheng-han Yu. Depositing organization: University of Hong Kong. Publication: Kindlin Regulates Mechanosensitive Activation and Adhesion Assembly of Integrin beta6. Lee WN, Li J, Chen NP, Yu CH. Adv Sci (Weinh). 2025 Jun 10:e01078. doi: 10.1002/advs.202501078. PubMed 40492509.
Backbone
  Vector backbone: pHcgreen
  Vector type: Mammalian Expression
Growth in bacteria
  Bacterial resistance: Kanamycin, 50 μg/mL
  Growth temperature: 37°C
  Growth strain: DH5alpha
  Copy number: High Copy
Gene/Insert
  Gene/Insert name: Integrin subunit beta 1, transcript variant 1A (alt names: ITGB1; CD29)
  Species: H. sapiens (human)
  Mutation: Integrin β1 chimera containing the cytoplasmic tail of integrin β6
  Entrez Gene: ITGB1 (a.k.a. CD29, FNRB, GPIIA, MDF2, MSK12, VLA-BETA, VLAB)
  Cloning method: Gibson Cloning
Terms and licenses: Academic/Nonprofit Terms; Industry Terms: Not Available to Industry
How to cite: Integrin β1β6-EGFP was a gift from Cheng-han Yu (Addgene plasmid # 242826 ; http://n2t.net/addgene:242826 ; RRID:Addgene_242826)
