[The description below was written by a language model from this plasmid's Addgene catalogue record and pLannotate feature annotations shown in this document.]
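Description:
Integrin β1β6-EGFP is a mammalian expression plasmid of about 7.2 kb, built on a backbone recorded as pHcgreen, that encodes a chimeric human integrin β subunit fused to EGFP. It replicates in bacteria from a high-copy ColE1/pUC-type origin and is selected with kanamycin. The resistance cassette is the dual-purpose NeoR/KanR gene (Tn5 aminoglycoside phosphotransferase) placed behind both a bacterial bla promoter and the SV40 enhancer/early promoter and terminated by the HSV TK polyadenylation signal. The same marker can therefore confer G418 resistance in mammalian cells. An f1 phage origin is also present. The annotation additionally picks up short fragments of ble, a bGH poly(A) signal and SV40 large T antigen, which appear to be backbone remnants rather than functional units.

The payload is driven by the human CMV immediate-early enhancer and promoter and terminated by the SV40 poly(A) signal. The open reading frame is based on ITGB1 (CD29), transcript variant 1A, in which the cytoplasmic tail has been replaced with that of integrin β6, followed by a C-terminal EGFP. In the feature table the ITGB1 match ends a little before EGFP begins. This gap is consistent with the swapped β6 segment and any linker going unannotated, although the record does not define the exact junctions. The insert was assembled by Gibson cloning.

Keeping the extracellular and transmembrane portions of β1 while substituting the β6 tail isolates the contribution of the β6 cytoplasmic domain. EGFP allows the chimera's localisation to be followed by fluorescence microscopy. The associated study concerns kindlin regulation of mechanosensitive activation and adhesion assembly of integrin β6, which suggests the construct is used in transfected cells to examine tail-dependent adaptor interactions and adhesion formation.
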