Features (pLannotate 1.2.2; 15 found; start..end, strand, type, name):
      1..589     +  rep_origin     ori: high-copy-number ColE1/pMB1/pBR322/pUC origin of replication
    764..1067    +  enhancer       CMV enhancer: human cytomegalovirus immediate early enhancer
   1068..1271    +  promoter       CMV promoter: human cytomegalovirus (CMV) immediate early promoter
   1294..1353    +  misc_feature   MCS (fragment): multiple cloning site
   1354..3738    +  CDS            ITGB1: ITB1_HUMAN - Also known as FNRB, MDF2, MSK12. Experimental evidence at protein level: Swiss-Prot protein existence level 1. (Microbial infection) In case of HIV-1 infection, integrin ITGA5:ITGB1 binding to extracellular viral Tat protein seems to enhance angiogenesis in Kaposi's sarcoma lesions. From Homo sapiens (Human).
   3835..4554    +  CDS            EGFP: the original enhanced GFP (Yang et al., 1996) mammalian codon-optimized
   4571..4654    +  CDS            large T antigen (fragment): large T antigen from SV40 (simian virus 40)
   4677..4798    +  polyA_signal   SV40 poly(A) signal: SV40 polyadenylation signal
   4832..5260    -  rep_origin     f1 ori (sequence partly withheld): f1 bacteriophage origin of replication; arrow indicates direction of (+) strand synthesis
   5287..5391    +  promoter       AmpR promoter: bla
   5393..5750    +  promoter       SV40 promoter: SV40 enhancer and early promoter
   5785..6579    +  CDS            NeoR/KanR: aminoglycoside phosphotransferase from Tn5; aph(3')-II (or nptII); confers resistance to neomycin, kanamycin, and G418 (Geneticin®)
   6600..6752    +  CDS            ble (fragment): BLE_KLEPN - Experimental evidence at protein level: Swiss-Prot protein existence level 1. Binding protein with a strong affinity to the bleomycin family of antibiotics. Binds to CL990; an antimitotic-antibiotic compound. From Klebsiella pneumoniae.
   6811..6858    +  polyA_signal   HSV TK poly(A) signal: herpes simplex virus thymidine kinase polyadenylation signal (Cole and Stacy, 1985)
   6949..6965    -  polyA_signal   bGH poly(A) signal (fragment): bovine growth hormone polyadenylation signal
>Addgene plasmid #242826 | Integrin β1β6-EGFP | addgene full sequence | sequence record 486257 | Addgene NGS Result
TTGAGATCCTTTTTTTCTGCGCGTAATCTGCTGCTTGCAAACAAAAAAACCACCGCTACCAGCGGTGGTT
TGTTTGCCGGATCAAGAGCTACCAACTCTTTTTCCGAAGGTAACTGGCTTCAGCAGAGCGCAGATACCAA
ATACTGTTCTTCTAGTGTAGCCGTAGTTAGGCCACCACTTCAAGAACTCTGTAGCACCGCCTACATACCT
CGCTCTGCTAATCCTGTTACCAGTGGCTGCTGCCAGTGGCGATAAGTCGTGTCTTACCGGGTTGGACTCA
AGACGATAGTTACCGGATAAGGCGCAGCGGTCGGGCTGAACGGGGGGTTCGTGCACACAGCCCAGCTTGG
AGCGAACGACCTACACCGAACTGAGATACCTACAGCGTGAGCTATGAGAAAGCGCCACGCTTCCCGAAGG
GAGAAAGGCGGACAGGTATCCGGTAAGCGGCAGGGTCGGAACAGGAGAGCGCACGAGGGAGCTTCCAGGG
GGAAACGCCTGGTATCTTTATAGTCCTGTCGGGTTTCGCCACCTCTGACTTGAGCGTCGATTTTTGTGAT
GCTCGTCAGGGGGGCGGAGCCTATGGAAAAACGCCAGCAACGCGGCCTTTTTACGGTTCCTGGCCTTTTG
CTGGCCTTTTGCTCACATGTTCTTTCCTGCGTTATCCCCTGATTCTGTGGATAACCGTATTACCGCCATG
CATTAGTTATTAATAGTAATCAATTACGGGGTCATTAGTTCATAGCCCATATATGGAGTTCCGCGTTACA
TAACTTACGGTAAATGGCCCGCCTGGCTGACCGCCCAACGACCCCCGCCCATTGACGTCAATAATGACGT
ATGTTCCCATAGTAACGCCAATAGGGACTTTCCATTGACGTCAATGGGTGGAGTATTTACGGTAAACTGC
CCACTTGGCAGTACATCAAGTGTATCATATGCCAAGTACGCCCCCTATTGACGTCAATGACGGTAAATGG
CCCGCCTGGCATTATGCCCAGTACATGACCTTATGGGACTTTCCTACTTGGCAGTACATCTACGTATTAG
TCATCGCTATTACCATGGTGATGCGGTTTTGGCAGTACATCAATGGGCGTGGATAGCGGTTTGACTCACG
GGGATTTCCAAGTCTCCACCCCATTGACGTCAATGGGAGTTTGTTTTGGCACCAAAATCAACGGGACTTT
CCAAAATGTCGTAACAACTCCGCCCCATTGACGCAAATGGGCGGTAGGCGTGTACGGTGGGAGGTCTATA
TAAGCAGAGCTGGTTTAGTGAACCGTCAGATCCGCTAGCGCTACCGGACTCAGATCTCGAGCTCAAGCTT
CGAATTCTGCAGTCGACGGTACCATGAATTTACAACCAATTTTCTGGATTGGACTGATCAGTTCAGTTTG
CTGTGTGTTTGCTCAAACAGATGAAAATAGATGTTTAAAAGCAAATGCCAAATCATGTGGAGAATGTATA
CAAGCAGGGCCAAATTGTGGGTGGTGCACAAATTCAACATTTTTACAGGAAGGAATGCCTACTTCTGCAC
GATGTGATGATTTAGAAGCCTTAAAAAAGAAGGGTTGCCCTCCAGATGACATAGAAAATCCCAGAGGCTC
CAAAGATATAAAGAAAAATAAAAATGTAACCAACCGTAGCAAAGGAACAGCAGAGAAGCTCAAGCCAGAG
GATATTACTCAGATCCAACCACAGCAGTTGGTTTTGCGATTAAGATCAGGGGAGCCACAGACATTTACAT
TAAAATTCAAGAGAGCTGAAGACTATCCCATTGACCTCTACTACCTTATGGACCTGTCTTACTCAATGAA
AGACGATTTGGAGAATGTAAAAAGTCTTGGAACAGATCTGATGAATGAAATGAGGAGGATTACTTCGGAC
TTCAGAATTGGATTTGGCTCATTTGTGGAAAAGACTGTGATGCCTTACATTAGCACAACACCAGCTAAGC
TCAGGAACCCTTGCACAAGTGAACAGAACTGCACCAGCCCATTTAGCTACAAAAATGTGCTCAGTCTTAC
TAATAAAGGAGAAGTATTTAATGAACTTGTTGGAAAACAGCGCATATCTGGAAATTTGGATTCTCCAGAA
GGTGGTTTCGATGCCATCATGCAAGTTGCAGTTTGTGGATCACTGATTGGCTGGAGGAATGTTACACGGC
TGCTGGTGTTTTCCACAGATGCCGGGTTTCACTTTGCTGGAGATGGGAAACTTGGTGGCATTGTTTTACC
AAATGATGGACAATGTCACCTGGAAAATAATATGTACACAATGAGCCATTATTATGATTATCCTTCTATT
GCTCACCTTGTCCAGAAACTGAGTGAAAATAATATTCAGACAATTTTTGCAGTTACTGAAGAATTTCAGC
CTGTTTACAAGGAGCTGAAAAACTTGATCCCTAAGTCAGCAGTAGGAACATTATCTGCAAATTCTAGCAA
TGTAATTCAGTTGATCATTGATGCATACAATTCCCTTTCCTCAGAAGTCATTTTGGAAAACGGCAAATTG
TCAGAAGGAGTAACAATAAGTTACAAATCTTACTGCAAGAACGGGGTGAATGGAACAGGGGAAAATGGAA
GAAAATGTTCCAATATTTCCATTGGAGATGAGGTTCAATTTGAAATTAGCATAACTTCAAATAAGTGTCC
AAAAAAGGATTCTGACAGCTTTAAAATTAGGCCTCTGGGCTTTACGGAGGAAGTAGAGGTTATTCTTCAG
TACATCTGTGAATGTGAATGCCAAAGCGAAGGCATCCCTGAAAGTCCCAAGTGTCATGAAGGAAATGGGA
CATTTGAGTGTGGCGCGTGCAGGTGCAATGAAGGGCGTGTTGGTAGACATTGTGAATGCAGCACAGATGA
AGTTAACAGTGAAGACATGGATGCTTACTGCAGGAAAGAAAACAGTTCAGAAATCTGCAGTAACAATGGA
GAGTGCGTCTGCGGACAGTGTGTTTGTAGGAAGAGGGATAATACAAATGAAATTTATTCTGGCAAATTCT
GCGAGTGTGATAATTTCAACTGTGATAGATCCAATGGCTTAATTTGTGGAGGAAATGGTGTTTGCAAGTG
TCGTGTGTGTGAGTGCAACCCCAACTACACTGGCAGTGCATGTGACTGTTCTTTGGATACTAGTACTTGT
GAAGCCAGCAACGGACAGATCTGCAATGGCCGGGGCATCTGCGAGTGTGGTGTCTGTAAGTGTACAGATC
CGAAGTTTCAAGGGCAAACGTGTGAGATGTGTCAGACCTGCCTTGGTGTCTGTGCTGAGCATAAAGAATG
TGTTCAGTGCAGAGCCTTCAATAAAGGAGAAAAGAAAGACACATGCACACAGGAATGTTCCTATTTTAAC
ATTACCAAGGTAGAAAGTCGGGACAAATTACCCCAGCCGGTCCAACCTGATCCTGTGTCCCATTGTAAGG
AGAAGGATGTTGACGACTGTTGGTTCTATTTTACGTATTCAGTGAATGGGAACAACGAGGTCATGGTTCA
TGTTGTGGAGAATCCAGAGTGTCCCACTGGTCCAGACATCATTCCAATTGTAGCTGGTGTGGTTGCTGGA
ATTGTTCTTATTGGCCTTGCATTACTGCTGATATGGAAGCTACTGGTGTCATTTCATGATCGTAAAGAAG
TTGCCAAATTTGAAGCAGAACGATCAAAAGCCAAGTGGCAAACGGGAACCAATCCACTCTACAGAGGATC
CACAAGTACTTTTAAAAATGTAACTTATAAACACAGGGAAAAACAAAAGGTAGACCTTTCCACAGATTGC
GGAGGGGGGGGGGCCCGGAGGCGGGGGGAGGCGGGGGATCCACCGGTCGCCACCATGGTGAGCAAGGGCG
AGGAGCTGTTCACCGGGGTGGTGCCCATCCTGGTCGAGCTGGACGGCGACGTAAACGGCCACAAGTTCAG
CGTGTCCGGCGAGGGCGAGGGCGATGCCACCTACGGCAAGCTGACCCTGAAGTTCATCTGCACCACCGGC
AAGCTGCCCGTGCCCTGGCCCACCCTCGTGACCACCCTGACCTACGGCGTGCAGTGCTTCAGCCGCTACC
CCGACCACATGAAGCAGCACGACTTCTTCAAGTCCGCCATGCCCGAAGGCTACGTCCAGGAGCGCACCAT
CTTCTTCAAGGACGACGGCAACTACAAGACCCGCGCCGAGGTGAAGTTCGAGGGCGACACCCTGGTGAAC
CGCATCGAGCTGAAGGGCATCGACTTCAAGGAGGACGGCAACATCCTGGGGCACAAGCTGGAGTACAACT
ACAACAGCCACAACGTCTATATCATGGCCGACAAGCAGAAGAACGGCATCAAGGTGAACTTCAAGATCCG
CCACAACATCGAGGACGGCAGCGTGCAGCTCGCCGACCACTACCAGCAGAACACCCCCATCGGCGACGGC
CCCGTGCTGCTGCCCGACAACCACTACCTGAGCACCCAGTCCGCCCTGAGCAAAGACCCCAACGAGAAGC
GCGATCACATGGTCCTGCTGGAGTTCGTGACCGCCGCCGGGATCACTCTCGGCATGGACGAGCTGTACAA
GTAAAGCGGCCGCGACTCTAGATCATAATCAGCCATACCACATTTGTAGAGGTTTTACTTGCTTTAAAAA
ACCTCCCACACCTCCCCCTGAACCTGAAACATAAAATGAATGCAATTGTTGTTGTTAACTTGTTTATTGC
AGCTTATAATGGTTACAAATAAAGCAATAGCATCACAAATTTCACAAATAAAGCATTTTTTTCACTGCAT
TCTAGTTGTGGTTTGTCCAAACTCATCAATGTATCTTAAGGCGTAAATTGTAAGCGTTAATATTTTGTTA
AAATTCGCGTTAAATTTTTGTTAAATCAGCTCATTTTTTAACCAATAGGCCGAAATCGGCAAAATCCCTT
ATAAATCAAAAGAATAGACCGAGATAGGGT
[37 nt withheld, positions 4931-4967]
AAAGAACGTGGACTCCAACGTCAAAGG
[49 nt withheld, positions 4995-5043]
T
[91 nt withheld, positions 5045-5135]
G
[124 nt withheld, positions 5137-5260]
CAGGTGGCACTTTTCGGGGAAATGTGCGCGGAACCCCTATTTGTTTATTTTTCTAAATACATTCAAATAT
GTATCCGCTCATGAGACAATAACCCTGATAAATGCTTCAATAATATTGAAAAAGGAAGAGTCCTGAGGCG
GAAAGAACCAGCTGTGGAATGTGTGTCAGTTAGGGTGTGGAAAGTCCCCAGGCTCCCCAGCAGGCAGAAG
TATGCAAAGCATGCATCTCAATTAGTCAGCAACCAGGTGTGGAAAGTCCCCAGGCTCCCCAGCAGGCAGA
AGTATGCAAAGCATGCATCTCAATTAGTCAGCAACCATAGTCCCGCCCCTAACTCCGCCCATCCCGCCCC
TAACTCCGCCCAGTTCCGCCCATTCTCCGCCCCATGGCTGACTAATTTTTTTTATTTATGCAGAGGCCGA
GGCCGCCTCGGCCTCTGAGCTATTCCAGAAGTAGTGAGGAGGCTTTTTTGGAGGCCTAGGCTTTTGCAAA
GATCGATCAAGAGACAGGATGAGGATCGTTTCGCATGATTGAACAAGATGGATTGCACGCAGGTTCTCCG
GCCGCTTGGGTGGAGAGGCTATTCGGCTATGACTGGGCACAACAGACAATCGGCTGCTCTGATGCCGCCG
TGTTCCGGCTGTCAGCGCAGGGGCGCCCGGTTCTTTTTGTCAAGACCGACCTGTCCGGTGCCCTGAATGA
ACTGCAAGACGAGGCAGCGCGGCTATCGTGGCTGGCCACGACGGGCGTTCCTTGCGCAGCTGTGCTCGAC
GTTGTCACTGAAGCGGGAAGGGACTGGCTGCTATTGGGCGAAGTGCCGGGGCAGGATCTCCTGTCATCTC
ACCTTGCTCCTGCCGAGAAAGTATCCATCATGGCTGATGCAATGCGGCGGCTGCATACGCTTGATCCGGC
TACCTGCCCATTCGACCACCAAGCGAAACATCGCATCGAGCGAGCACGTACTCGGATGGAAGCCGGTCTT
GTCGATCAGGATGATCTGGACGAAGAGCATCAGGGGCTCGCGCCAGCCGAACTGTTCGCCAGGCTCAAGG
CGAGCATGCCCGACGGCGAGGATCTCGTCGTGACCCATGGCGATGCCTGCTTGCCGAATATCATGGTGGA
AAATGGCCGCTTTTCTGGATTCATCGACTGTGGCCGGCTGGGTGTGGCGGACCGCTATCAGGACATAGCG
TTGGCTACCCGTGATATTGCTGAAGAGCTTGGCGGCGAATGGGCTGACCGCTTCCTCGTGCTTTACGGTA
TCGCCGCTCCCGATTCGCAGCGCATCGCCTTCTATCGCCTTCTTGACGAGTTCTTCTGAGCGGGACTCTG
GGGTTCGAAATGACCGACCAAGCGACGCCCAACCTGCCATCACGAGATTTCGATTCCACCGCCGCCTTCT
ATGAAAGGTTGGGCTTCGGAATCGTTTTCCGGGACGCCGGCTGGATGATCCTCCAGCGCGGGGATCTCAT
GCTGGAGTTCTTCGCCCACCCTAGGGGGAGGCTAACTGAAACACGGAAGGAGACAATACCGGAAGGAACC
CGCGCTATGACGGCAATAAAAAGACAGAATAAAACGCACGGTGTTGGGTCGTTTGTTCATAAACGCGGGG
TTCGGTCCCAGGGCTGGCACTCTGTCGATACCCCACCGAGACCCCATTGGGGCCAATACGCCCGCGTTTC
TTCCTTTTCCCCACCCCACCCCCCAAGTTCGGGTGAAGGCCCAGGGCTCGCAGCCAACGTCGGGGCGGCA
GGCCCTGCCATAGCCTCAGGTTACTCATATATACTTTAGATTGATTTAAAACTTCATTTTTAATTTAAAA
GGATCTAGGTGAAGATCCTTTTTGATAATCTCATGACCAAAATCCCTTAACGTGAGTTTTCGTTCCACTG
AGCGTCAGACCCCGTAGAAAAGATCAAAGGATCTTC
